>Addgene plasmid #215895 | pcDNA5-TRBP-L326A/V336A/H338A/Y358A | addgene full sequence | sequence record 438212 | Addgene NGS Result
GACGGATCGGGAGATCTCCCGATCCCCTATGGTGCACTCTCAGTACAATCTGCTCTGATGCCGCATAGTT
AAGCCAGTATCTGCTCCCTGCTTGTGTGTTGGAGGTCGCTGAGTAGTGCGCGAGCAAAATTTAAGCTACA
ACAAGGCAAGGCTTGACCGACAATTGCATGAAGAATCTGCTTAGGGTTAGGCGTTTTGCGCTGCTTCGCG
ATGTACGGGCCAGATATACGCGTTGACATTGATTATTGACTAGTTATTAATAGTAATCAATTACGGGGTC
ATTAGTTCATAGCCCATATATGGAGTTCCGCGTTACATAACTTACGGTAAATGGCCCGCCTGGCTGACCG
CCCAACGACCCCCGCCCATTGACGTCAATAATGACGTATGTTCCCATAGTAACGCCAATAGGGACTTTCC
ATTGACGTCAATGGGTGGAGTATTTACGGTAAACTGCCCACTTGGCAGTACATCAAGTGTATCATATGCC
AAGTACGCCCCCTATTGACGTCAATGACGGTAAATGGCCCGCCTGGCATTATGCCCAGTACATGACCTTA
TGGGACTTTCCTACTTGGCAGTACATCTACGTATTAGTCATCGCTATTACCATGGTGATGCGGTTTTGGC
AGTACATCAATGGGCGTGGATAGCGGTTTGACTCACGGGGATTTCCAAGTCTCCACCCCATTGACGTCAA
TGGGAGTTTGTTTTGGCACCAAAATCAACGGGACTTTCCAAAATGTCGTAACAACTCCGCCCCATTGACG
CAAATGGGCGGTAGGCGTGTACGGTGGGAGGTCTATATAAGCAGAGCTCTCCCTATCAGTGATAGAGATC
TCCCTATCAGTGATAGAGATCGTCGACGAGCTCGTTTAGTGAACCGTCAGATCGCCTGGAGACGCCATCC
ACGCTGTTTTGACCTCCATAGAAGACACCGGGACCGATCCAGCCTCCGGACTCTAGCGTTTCCACCGCGG
TGGCGGCCGCCACCATGGATTACAAGGATGACGACGACGATAAGTACCCATACGATGTTCCAGATTACGC
TGCTAGCATGAGTGAAGAGGAGCAAGGCTCCGGCACTACCACGGGCTGCGGGCTGCCTAGTATAGAGCAA
ATGCTGGCCGCCAACCCAGGCAAGACCCCGATCAGCCTTCTGCAGGAGTATGGGACCAGAATAGGGAAGA
CGCCTGTGTACGACCTTCTCAAAGCCGAGGGCCAAGCCCACCAGCCTAATTTCACCTTCCGGGTCACCGT
TGGCGACACCAGCTGCACTGGTCAGGGCCCCAGCAAGAAGGCAGCCAAGCACAAGGCAGCTGAGGTGGCC
CTCAAACACCTCAAAGGGGGGAGCATGCTGGAGCCGGCCCTGGAGGACAGCAGTTCTTTTTCTCCCCTAG
ACTCTTCACTGCCTGAGGACATTCCGGTTTTTACTGCTGCAGCAGCTGCTACCCCAGTTCCATCTGTAGT
CCTAACCAGGAGCCCCCCCATGGAACTGCAGCCCCCTGTCTCCCCTCAGCAGTCTGAGTGCAACCCCGTT
GGTGCTCTGCAGGAGCTGGTGGTGCAGAAAGGCTGGCGGTTGCCGGAGTACACAGTGACCCAGGAGTCTG
GGCCAGCCCACCGCAAAGAATTCACCATGACCTGTCGAGTGGAGCGTTTCATTGAGATTGGGAGTGGCAC
TTCCAAAAAATTGGCAAAGCGGAATGCGGCGGCCAAAATGCTGCTTCGAGTGCACACGGTGCCTCTGGAT
GCCCGGGATGGCAATGAGGTGGAGCCTGATGATGACCACTTCTCCATTGGTGTGGGCTCCCGCCTGGATG
GTCTTCGAAACCGGGGCCCAGGTTGCACCTGGGATTCTCTACGAAATTCAGTAGGAGAGAAGATCCTGTC
CCTCCGCAGTTGCTCCCTGGGCTCCCTGGGTGCCCTGGGCCCTGCCTGCTGCCGTGTCCTCAGTGAGCTC
TCTGAGGAGCAGGCCTTTCACGTCAGCTACCTGGATATTGAGGAGCTGAGCCTGAGTGGACTCTGCCAGT
GCGCAGTGGAACTGTCCACCCAGCCGGCCACTGCATGTGCAGGCTCTGCAACCACCAGGGAGGCAGCCCG
TGGTGAGGCTGCCCGCCGTGCCCTGCAGGCACTCAAGATCATGGCAGGCAGCAAGTGAAAGCTTATCGAT
ACCGTCGACCTCGAGGGGGGGCCCGGTACCTTAATTAATTAAGGTACCAGGTAAGTGTACCCAATTCGCC
CTATAGTGAGTCGTATTACAATTCACTCGAAACCCGCTGATCAGCCTCGACTGTGCCTTCTAGTTGCCAG
CCATCTGTTGTTTGCCCCTCCCCCGTGCCTTCCTTGACCCTGGAAGGTGCCACTCCCACTGTCCTTTCCT
AATAAAATGAGGAAATTGCATCGCATTGTCTGAGTAGGTGTCATTCTATTCTGGGGGGTGGGGTGGGGCA
GGACAGCAAGGGGGAGGATTGGGAAGACAATAGCAGGCATGCTGGGGATGCGGTGGGCTCTATGGCTTCT
GAGGCGGAAAGAACCAGCTGGGGCTCTAGGGGGTATCCCC
[124 nt withheld, positions 2561-2684]
C
[91 nt withheld, positions 2686-2776]
AGGGTGATGGTTCACGTACCTAGAAGTTCCTATTCCGAAGTTCCTATTCTCTAGAAAGTATAGGAACTTC
CTTGGCCAAAAAGCCTGAACTCACCGCGACGTCTGTCGAGAAGTTTCTGATCGAAAAGTTCGACAGCGTC
TCCGACCTGATGCAGCTCTCGGAGGGCGAAGAATCTCGTGCTTTCAGCTTCGATGTAGGAGGGCGTGGAT
ATGTCCTGCGGGTAAATAGCTGCGCCGATGGTTTCTACAAAGATCGTTATGTTTATCGGCACTTTGCATC
GGCCGCGCTCCCGATTCCGGAAGTGCTTGACATTGGGGAATTCAGCGAGAGCCTGACCTATTGCATCTCC
CGCCGTGCACAGGGTGTCACGTTGCAAGACCTGCCTGAAACCGAACTGCCCGCTGTTCTGCAGCCGGTCG
CGGAGGCCATGGATGCGATCGCTGCGGCCGATCTTAGCCAGACGAGCGGGTTCGGCCCATTCGGACCGCA
AGGAATCGGTCAATACACTACATGGCGTGATTTCATATGCGCGATTGCTGATCCCCATGTGTATCACTGG
CAAACTGTGATGGACGACACCGTCAGTGCGTCCGTCGCGCAGGCTCTCGATGAGCTGATGCTTTGGGCCG
AGGACTGCCCCGAAGTCCGGCACCTCGTGCACGCGGATTTCGGCTCCAACAATGTCCTGACGGACAATGG
CCGCATAACAGCGGTCATTGACTGGAGCGAGGCGATGTTCGGGGATTCCCAATACGAGGTCGCCAACATC
TTCTTCTGGAGGCCGTGGTTGGCTTGTATGGAGCAGCAGACGCGCTACTTCGAGCGGAGGCATCCGGAGC
TTGCAGGATCGCCGCGGCTCCGGGCGTATATGCTCCGCATTGGTCTTGACCAACTCTATCAGAGCTTGGT
TGACGGCAATTTCGATGATGCAGCTTGGGCGCAGGGTCGATGCGACGCAATCGTCCGATCCGGAGCCGGG
ACTGTCGGGCGTACACAAATCGCCCGCAGAAGCGCGGCCGTCTGGACCGATGGCTGTGTAGAAGTACTCG
CCGATAGTGGAAACCGACGCCCCAGCACTCGTCCGAGGGCAAAGGAATAGCACGTACTACGAGATTTCGA
TTCCACCGCCGCCTTCTATGAAAGGTTGGGCTTCGGAATCGTTTTCCGGGACGCCGGCTGGATGATCCTC
CAGCGCGGGGATCTCATGCTGGAGTTCTTCGCCCACCCCAACTTGTTTATTGCAGCTTATAATGGTTACA
AATAAAGCAATAGCATCACAAATTTCACAAATAAAGCATTTTTTTCACTGCATTCTAGTTGTGGTTTGTC
CAAACTCATCAATGTATCTTATCATGTCTGTATACCGTCGACCTCTAGCTAGAGCTTGGCGTAATCATGG
TCATAGCTGTTTCCTGTGTGAAATTGTTATCCGCTCACAATTCCACACAACATACGAGCCGGAAGCATAA
AGTGTAAAGCCTGGGGTGCCTAATGAGTGAGCTAACTCACATTAATTGCGTTGCGCTCACTGCCCGCTTT
CCAGTCGGGAAACCTGTCGTGCCAGCTGCATTAATGAATCGGCCAACGCGCGGGGAGAGGCGGTTTGCGT
ATTGGGCGCTCTTCCGCTTCCTCGCTCACTGACTCGCTGCGCTCGGTCGTTCGGCTGCGGCGAGCGGTAT
CAGCTCACTCAAAGGCGGTAATACGGTTATCCACAGAATCAGGGGATAACGCAGGAAAGAACATGTGAGC
AAAAGGCCAGCAAAAGGCCAGGAACCGTAAAAAGGCCGCGTTGCTGGCGTTTTTCCATAGGCTCCGCCCC
CCTGACGAGCATCACAAAAATCGACGCTCAAGTCAGAGGTGGCGAAACCCGACAGGACTATAAAGATACC
AGGCGTTTCCCCCTGGAAGCTCCCTCGTGCGCTCTCCTGTTCCGACCCTGCCGCTTACCGGATACCTGTC
CGCCTTTCTCCCTTCGGGAAGCGTGGCGCTTTCTCATAGCTCACGCTGTAGGTATCTCAGTTCGGTGTAG
GTCGTTCGCTCCAAGCTGGGCTGTGTGCACGAACCCCCCGTTCAGCCCGACCGCTGCGCCTTATCCGGTA
ACTATCGTCTTGAGTCCAACCCGGTAAGACACGACTTATCGCCACTGGCAGCAGCCACTGGTAACAGGAT
TAGCAGAGCGAGGTATGTAGGCGGTGCTACAGAGTTCTTGAAGTGGTGGCCTAACTACGGCTACACTAGA
AGAACAGTATTTGGTATCTGCGCTCTGCTGAAGCCAGTTACCTTCGGAAAAAGAGTTGGTAGCTCTTGAT
CCGGCAAACAAACCACCGCTGGTAGCGGTGGTTTTTTTGTTTGCAAGCAGCAGATTACGCGCAGAAAAAA
AGGATCTCAAGAAGATCCTTTGATCTTTTCTACGGGGTCTGACGCTCAGTGGAACGAAAACTCACGTTAA
GGGATTTTGGTCATGAGATTATCAAAAAGGATCTTCACCTAGATCCTTTTAAATTAAAAATGAAGTTTTA
AATCAATCTAAAGTATATATGAGTAAACTTGGTCTGACAGTTACCAATGCTTAATCAGTGAGGCACCTAT
CTCAGCGATCTGTCTATTTCGTTCATCCATAGTTGCCTGACTCCCCGTCGTGTAGATAACTACGATACGG
GAGGGCTTACCATCTGGCCCCAGTGCTGCAATGATACCGCGAGACCCACGCTCACCGGCTCCAGATTTAT
CAGCAATAAACCAGCCAGCCGGAAGGGCCGAGCGCAGAAGTGGTCCTGCAACTTTATCCGCCTCCATCCA
GTCTATTAATTGTTGCCGGGAAGCTAGAGTAAGTAGTTCGCCAGTTAATAGTTTGCGCAACGTTGTTGCC
ATTGCTACAGGCATCGTGGTGTCACGCTCGTCGTTTGGTATGGCTTCATTCAGCTCCGGTTCCCAACGAT
CAAGGCGAGTTACATGATCCCCCATGTTGTGCAAAAAAGCGGTTAGCTCCTTCGGTCCTCCGATCGTTGT
CAGAAGTAAGTTGGCCGCAGTGTTATCACTCATGGTTATGGCAGCACTGCATAATTCTCTTACTGTCATG
CCATCCGTAAGATGCTTTTCTGTGACTGGTGAGTACTCAACCAAGTCATTCTGAGAATAGTGTATGCGGC
GACCGAGTTGCTCTTGCCCGGCGTCAATACGGGATAATACCGCGCCACATAGCAGAACTTTAAAAGTGCT
CATCATTGGAAAACGTTCTTCGGGGCGAAAACTCTCAAGGATCTTACCGCTGTTGAGATCCAGTTCGATG
TAACCCACTCGTGCACCCAACTGATCTTCAGCATCTTTTACTTTCACCAGCGTTTCTGGGTGAGCAAAAA
CAGGAAGGCAAAATGCCGCAAAAAAGGGAATAAGGGCGACACGGAAATGTTGAATACTCATACTCTTCCT
TTTTCAATATTATTGAAGCATTTATCAGGGTTATTGTCTCATGAGCGGATACATATTTGAATGTATTTAG
AAAAATAAACAAATAGGGGTTCCGCGCACATTTCCCCGAAAAGTGCCACCTGACGTC
Features (pLannotate 1.2.2; 26 found; start..end, strand, type, name):
     28..80      -  misc_feature   bom (fragment): basis of mobility region from pBR322
    235..614     +  enhancer       CMV enhancer: human cytomegalovirus immediate early enhancer
    615..818     +  promoter       CMV promoter: human cytomegalovirus (CMV) immediate early promoter
    820..839     +  promoter       PLtetO-1 promoter (fragment): modified phage lambda PL promoter with tet operator sites (Lutz and Bujard, 1997)
    841..860     +  promoter       PLtetO-1 promoter (fragment): modified phage lambda PL promoter with tet operator sites (Lutz and Bujard, 1997)
    868..901     +  promoter       TRE3GV promoter (fragment): 3rd-generation Tet-responsive promoter that can be activated by binding of Tet-On® 3G, optimized for retroviral and lentiviral vectors
    971..990     +  misc_feature   MCS (fragment): pBluescript multiple cloning site
    998..1017    +  CDS            3xFLAG (fragment): three tandem FLAG® epitope tags
   1025..1051    +  CDS            3xHA (fragment): three tandem HA epitope tags
   1058..2155    +  CDS            TARBP2: TRBP2_HUMAN - Also known as TRBP. Experimental evidence at protein level: Swiss-Prot protein existence level 1. (Microbial infection) Binds to the HIV-1 TAR RNA which is located in the long terminal repeat (LTR) of HIV-1, and stimulates translation of TAR-containing RNAs (PubMed:2011739, PubMed:11438532, PubMed:12475984). This is achieved in part at least by binding to and inhibiting EIF2AK2/PKR, thereby reducing phosphorylation and inhibition of EIF2S1/eIF-2-alpha (PubMed:11438532). May also promote translation of TAR-containing RNAs independently of EIF2AK2/PKR (PubMed:12475984). Mediates re
   2159..2200    +  misc_feature   MCS (fragment): pBluescript multiple cloning site
   2240..2258    -  promoter       T7 promoter: promoter for bacteriophage T7 RNA polymerase
   2291..2515    +  polyA_signal   bGH poly(A) signal: bovine growth hormone polyadenylation signal
   2519..2540    +  promoter       SV40 promoter (fragment): SV40 enhancer and early promoter
   2561..2794    +  rep_origin     f1 ori (fragment) (sequence partly withheld): f1 bacteriophage origin of replication; arrow indicates direction of (+) strand synthesis
   2799..2846    +  protein_bind   FRT: FLP-mediated recombination occurs in the 8-bp core sequence TCTAGAAA (Turan and Bode, 2011). FLP recombinase from the Saccharomyces cerevisiae 2μ plasmid
   2854..3876    +  CDS            HygR: aminoglycoside phosphotransferase from E. coli; aph(4)-Ia; confers resistance to hygromycin
   3886..4011    +  CDS            ble (fragment): BLE_KLEPN - Experimental evidence at protein level: Swiss-Prot protein existence level 1. Binding protein with a strong affinity to the bleomycin family of antibiotics. Binds to CL990; an antimitotic-antibiotic compound. From Klebsiella pneumoniae.
   4006..4127    +  polyA_signal   SV40 poly(A) signal: SV40 polyadenylation signal
   4200..4216    -  protein_bind   lac operator: The lac repressor binds to the lac operator to inhibit transcription in E. coli. This inhibition can be relieved by adding lactose or isopropyl-β-D-thiogalactopyranoside (IPTG). lac repressor encoded by lacI
   4224..4254    -  promoter       lac promoter: promoter for the E. coli lac operon
   4269..4290    -  protein_bind   CAP binding site: CAP binding activates transcription in the presence of cAMP. E. coli catabolite activator protein
   4303..4395    -  CDS            lacI (fragment): lac repressor; lacI; The lac repressor binds to the lac operator to inhibit transcription in E. coli. This inhibition can be relieved by adding lactose or isopropyl-β-D-thiogalactopyranoside (IPTG).
   4578..5166    -  rep_origin     ori: high-copy-number ColE1/pMB1/pBR322/pUC origin of replication
   5337..6197    -  CDS            AmpR: β-lactamase; bla; confers resistance to ampicillin, carbenicillin, and related antibiotics
   6198..6302    -  promoter       AmpR promoter: bla
