[The description below was written by a language model from this plasmid's Addgene catalogue record and pLannotate feature annotations shown in this document.]
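Description:
pcDNA5-TRBP-L326A/V336A/H338A/Y358A is a 6.3 kb mammalian expression plasmid built on a pcDNA5 backbone that encodes a quadruple alanine-substitution mutant of human TRBP (TARBP2), the double-stranded RNA-binding protein that binds HIV-1 TAR RNA and partners with Dicer. In bacteria it is maintained at high copy through a ColE1/pUC-type origin and selected with ampicillin via the bla gene and its native promoter. A partial f1 origin and remnants of lac regulatory sequence are also annotated in the backbone.

The TARBP2 open reading frame is driven by the human CMV immediate-early enhancer and promoter and terminated by the bovine growth hormone polyadenylation signal. Two short tet operator-like matches are annotated immediately downstream of the CMV promoter, an arrangement consistent with a tetracycline-repressor-regulatable CMV promoter, although the catalogue entry does not mention inducibility. Short matches to FLAG and HA epitope sequences lie just upstream of the coding region, suggesting an N-terminal FLAG/HA tag, but the record does not list tags explicitly.

Downstream of the expression cassette, an FRT site directly precedes a hygromycin resistance gene followed by an SV40 poly(A) signal, with no complete promoter annotated in front of it. This layout is typical of vectors designed for FLP-mediated integration into a genomic FRT site, where hygromycin resistance is gained on correct recombination.

The stated purpose is simply expression of the mutant protein. The associated publication concerns the TRBP–Dicer interaction, TAR RNA processing and translation, and host-cell apoptosis, so the construct presumably serves for comparison with wild-type TRBP. The functional effect of the four substitutions is not stated in the record.
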