Addgene plasmid #215895: pcDNA5-TRBP-L326A/V336A/H338A/Y358A
Purpose: Expression of TRBP-L326A/V336A/H338A/Y358A
Depositing lab: Kumiko Ui-Tei. Depositing organization: The University of Tokyo. Publication: TRBP-Dicer interaction may enhance HIV-1 TAR RNA translation via TAR RNA processing, repressing host-cell apoptosis. Komori C, Takahashi T, Nakano Y, Ui-Tei K. Biol Open. 2020 Feb 25;9(2):bio050435. doi: 10.1242/bio.050435. PubMed 32051109.
Backbone
  Vector backbone: pcDNA5
  Vector type: Mammalian Expression
Growth in bacteria
  Bacterial resistance: Ampicillin, 100 μg/mL
  Growth temperature: 37°C
  Growth strain: DH5alpha
  Copy number: High Copy
Gene/Insert
  Gene/Insert name: TRBP-L326A/V336A/H338A/Y358A
  Species: H. sapiens (human)
  Entrez Gene: TARBP2 (a.k.a. LOQS, TRBP, TRBP1, TRBP2)
  Cloning method: Ligation Independent Cloning
Terms and licenses: Academic/Nonprofit Terms; Industry Terms: Not Available to Industry
How to cite: pcDNA5-TRBP-L326A/V336A/H338A/Y358A was a gift from Kumiko Ui-Tei (Addgene plasmid # 215895 ; http://n2t.net/addgene:215895 ; RRID:Addgene_215895)
