>Addgene plasmid #215895 | pcDNA5-TRBP-L326A/V336A/H338A/Y358A | depositor partial sequence | sequence record 440632 | pcDNA5-TRBP-L326A/V336A/H338A/Y358A sequence 1101 bps
ATGAGTGAAGAGGAGCAAGGCTCCGGCACTACCACGGGCTGCGGGCTGCCTAGTATAGAGCAAATGCTGG
CCGCCAACCCAGGCAAGACCCCGATCAGCCTTCTGCAGGAGTATGGGACCAGAATAGGGAAGACGCCTGT
GTACGACCTTCTCAAAGCCGAGGGCCAAGCCCACCAGCCTAATTTCACCTTCCGGGTCACCGTTGGCGAC
ACCAGCTGCACTGGTCAGGGCCCCAGCAAGAAGGCAGCCAAGCACAAGGCAGCTGAGGTGGCCCTCAAAC
ACCTCAAAGGGGGGAGCATGCTGGAGCCGGCCCTGGAGGACAGCAGTTCTTTTTCTCCCCTAGACTCTTC
ACTGCCTGAGGACATTCCGGTTTTTACTGCTGCAGCAGCTGCTACCCCAGTTCCATCTGTAGTCCTAACC
AGGAGCCCCCCCATGGAACTGCAGCCCCCTGTCTCCCCTCAGCAGTCTGAGTGCAACCCCGTTGGTGCTC
TGCAGGAGCTGGTGGTGCAGAAAGGCTGGCGGTTGCCGGAGTACACAGTGACCCAGGAGTCTGGGCCAGC
CCACCGCAAAGAATTCACCATGACCTGTCGAGTGGAGCGTTTCATTGAGATTGGGAGTGGCACTTCCAAA
AAATTGGCAAAGCGGAATGCGGCGGCCAAAATGCTGCTTCGAGTGCACACGGTGCCTCTGGATGCCCGGG
ATGGCAATGAGGTGGAGCCTGATGATGACCACTTCTCCATTGGTGTGGGCTCCCGCCTGGATGGTCTTCG
AAACCGGGGCCCAGGTTGCACCTGGGATTCTCTACGAAATTCAGTAGGAGAGAAGATCCTGTCCCTCCGC
AGTTGCTCCCTGGGCTCCCTGGGTGCCCTGGGCCCTGCCTGCTGCCGTGTCCTCAGTGAGCTCTCTGAGG
AGCAGGCCTTTCACGTCAGCTACCTGGATATTGAGGAGCTGAGCCTGAGTGGACTCTGCCAGTGCGCAGT
GGAACTGTCCACCCAGCCGGCCACTGCATGTGCAGGCTCTGCAACCACCAGGGAGGCAGCCCGTGGTGAG
GCTGCCCGCCGTGCCCTGCAGGCACTCAAGATCATGGCAGGCAGCAAGTGA
